Addgene plasmid #146526: pAc5.1B-EGFP-DmNot4_1-189_I
Purpose: Insect Expression of DmNot4_1-189
Depositing lab: Elisa Izaurralde. Depositing organization: Max Planck Institute for Developmental Biology.
Backbone
  Vector backbone: Unknown
  Vector type: Insect Expression
Growth in bacteria
  Bacterial resistance: Ampicillin, 100 μg/mL
  Growth temperature: 37°C
  Growth strain: DH5alpha
  Copy number: Low Copy
Gene/Insert
  Gene/Insert name: DmNot4_1-189
  Species: D. melanogaster (fly)
  Mutation: 3 silent mutations compared to the sequence given by NM_167919.2; the annotated variations were found in two different clones from 2 independent experiments.
  Entrez Gene: CG31716 (a.k.a. CG5244, cg5251, CG5251, Dmel\CG31716, not3/5, not4, NOT4)
  Cloning method: Unknown
Terms and licenses: Academic/Nonprofit Terms; Industry Terms: Not Available to Industry
Depositor comments: Plasmids from this collection were made available to the research community and donated after the lab closed. Please note that the sequence provided by the depositing laboratory may be theoretical/predicted or based on Sanger sequencing results. There may be discrepancies between sequencing results obtained by Addgene and the depositor sequence. If an Addgene verified sequence is not available, please contact before placing your order to request that our lab fully sequence the plasmid.
How to cite: pAc5.1B-EGFP-DmNot4_1-189_I was a gift from Elisa Izaurralde (Addgene plasmid # 146526 ; http://n2t.net/addgene:146526 ; RRID:Addgene_146526)
