[The description below was written by a language model from this plasmid's Addgene catalogue record and pLannotate feature annotations shown in this document.]
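Description:
pAc5.1B-EGFP-DmNot4_1-189_I is a 6.6 kb insect expression plasmid for producing an EGFP-tagged N-terminal fragment of the Drosophila melanogaster Not4 protein (CG31716). The catalogue lists the backbone as unknown, although the name and feature layout point to a pAc5.1-type vector. It is maintained in E. coli through a ColE1/pUC-family origin and selected with ampicillin via the β-lactamase gene and its own promoter. The record describes it as low copy even though the annotated origin is of the high-copy class. Short annotated fragments of a tetracycline resistance gene and SV40 large T antigen appear to be non-functional backbone remnants. No marker for selection in insect cells is annotated, which fits transient transfection or co-transfection with a separate selection plasmid.

Expression is driven by the Drosophila actin 5C promoter, a strong constitutive promoter commonly used in fly cell lines. Downstream lies the EGFP coding sequence, followed on the same strand by the Not4 fragment covering residues 1–189. The annotation tool labelled this insert by homology to human CNOT4, an E3 ubiquitin ligase associated with the CCR4–NOT complex, but the catalogue identifies it as the fly gene. The insert carries three silent changes relative to the reference transcript, which the depositor found in independent clones. A V5 epitope sequence follows the insert, but the table does not show whether it is in frame or preceded by a stop codon. An SV40 polyadenylation signal follows the cassette. The record gives the purpose only as insect expression of the fragment. The EGFP fusion would allow fluorescence visualisation or GFP-based detection and pulldown of this Not4 region in cultured Drosophila cells.
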