Features (pLannotate 1.2.2; 10 found; start..end, strand, type, name):
     56..2568    +  promoter       Ac5 promoter: Drosophila melanogaster actin 5C promoter
   2588..3304    +  CDS            EGFP: EGFP is a basic (constitutively fluorescent) green fluorescent protein published in 1996, derived from Aequorea victoria. It is reported to be a rapidly-maturing weak dimer with moderate acid sensitivity.
   3368..3919    +  CDS            CNOT4 (fragment): CNOT4_HUMAN - Also known as NOT4. Experimental evidence at protein level: Swiss-Prot protein existence level 1. Has E3 ubiquitin ligase activity, promoting ubiquitination and degradation of target proteins (PubMed:11823428, PubMed:22159038, PubMed:26575292). Involved in activation of the JAK/STAT pathway (PubMed:11823428, PubMed:22159038). Catalyzes ubiquitination of methylated RBM15 (PubMed:26575292). Plays a role in quality control of translation of mitochondrial outer membrane-localized mRNA (PubMed:29861391). As part of the PINK1-regulated signaling, upon mitochondria damage, ubiquitinates
   3929..3970    +  CDS            V5 tag: epitope tag from simian virus 5
   4070..4204    -  polyA_signal   SV40 poly(A) signal: SV40 polyadenylation signal
   4227..4311    -  CDS            large T antigen (fragment): large T antigen from SV40 (simian virus 40)
   4312..4782    +  CDS            TcR (fragment): tetracycline efflux protein; tet; confers resistance to tetracycline
   4826..5414    -  rep_origin     ori: high-copy-number ColE1/pMB1/pBR322/pUC origin of replication
   5585..6445    -  CDS            AmpR: β-lactamase; bla; confers resistance to ampicillin, carbenicillin, and related antibiotics
   6446..6550    -  promoter       AmpR promoter: bla
>Addgene plasmid #146526 | pAc5.1B-EGFP-DmNot4_1-189_I | depositor full sequence | sequence record 288972 | Full Sequence
CTTCAAGGAATTAATTCTATATTCTAAAAACACAAATGATACTTCTAAAAAAAATCATGAATGGCATCAA
CTCTGAATCAAATCTTTGCAGATGCACCTACTTCTCATTTCCACTGTCACATCATTTTTCCAGATCTCGC
TGCCTGTTATGTGGCCCACAAACCAAGACACGTTTTATGGCCATTAAAGCTGGCTGATCGTCGCCAAACA
CCAAATACATATCAATATGTACATTCGAGAAAGAAGCGATCAAAGAAGCGTCTTCGGGCGAGTAGGAGAA
TGCGGAGGAGAAGGAGAACGAGCTGATCTAGTATCTCTCCACAATCCAATGCCAACTGACCAACTGGCCA
TATTCGGAGCAATTTGAAGCCAATTTCCATCGCCTGGCGATCGCTCCATTCTTGGCTATATGTTTTTCAC
CGTTCCCGGGGCCATTTTCAAAGACTCGTCGGTAAGATAAGATTGTGTCACTCGCTGTCTCTCTTCATTT
GTCGAAGAATGCTGAGGAATTTCGCGATGACGTCGGCGAGTATTTTGAAGAATGAGAATAATTTGTATTT
ATACGAAAATCAGTTAGTGGAATTTTCTACAAAAACATGTTATCTATAGATAATTTTGTTGCAAAATATG
TTGACTATGACAAAGATTGTATGTATATACCTTTAATGTATTCTCATTTTCTTATGTATTTATAATGGCA
ATGATGATACTGATGATATTTTAAGATGATGCCAGACCACAGGCTGATTTCTGCGTCTTTTGCCGAACGC
AGTGCATGTGCGGTTGTTGTTTTTTGGAATAGTTTCAATTTTCGGACTGTCCGCTTTGATTTCAGTTTCT
TGGCTTATTCAAAAAGCAAAGTAAAGCCAAAAAAGCGAGATGGCAATACCAAATGCGGCAAAACGGTAGT
GGAAGGAAAGGGGTGCGGGGCAGCGGAAGGAAGGGTGGGGCGGGGCGTGGCGGGGTCTGTGGCTGGGCGC
GACGTCACCGACGTTGGAGCCACTCCTTTGACCATGTGTGCGTGTGTGTATTATTCGTGTCTCGCCACTC
GCCGGTTGTTTTTTTCTTTTTATCTCGCTCTCTCTAGCGCCATCTCGTACGCATGCTCAACGCACCGCAT
GTTGCCGTGTCCTTTATGCGTCATTTTGGCTCGAAATAGGCAATTATTTAAACAAAGATTAGTCAACGAA
AACGCTAAAATAAATAAGTCTACAATATGGTTACTTATTGCCATGTGTGTGCAGCCAACGATAGCAACAA
AAGCAACAACACAGTGGCTTTCCCTCTTTCACTTTTTGTTTGCAAGCGCGTGCGAGCAAGACGGCACGAC
CGGCAAACGCAATTACGCTGACAAAGAGCAGACGAAGTTTTGGCCGAAAAACATCAAGGCGCCTGATACG
AATGCATTTGCAATAACAATTGCGATATTTAATATTGTTTATGAAGCTGTTTGACTTCAAAACACACAAA
AAAAAAAATAAAACAAATTATTTGAAAGAGAATTAGGAATCGGACAGCTTATCGTTACGGGCTAACAGCA
CACCGAGACGAAATAGCTTACCTGACGTCACAGCCTCTGGAAGAACTGCCGCCAAGCAGAGAGAGAGAGA
AAAAGAGGGAGAGCAGCTTAGACCGCATGTGCTTGTGTGTGAGGCGTCTCTCTCTTCGTCTCCTGTTTGC
GCAAACGCATAGACTGCACTGAGAAAATCGATTACCTATTTTTTATGAATGAATATTTGCACTATTACTA
TTCAAAACTATTAAGATAGCAATCACATTCAATAGCCAAATACTATACCACCTGAGCGATGCAACGAAAT
GATCAATTTGAGCAAAAATGCTGCATATTTAGGACGGCATCATTATAGAAATGCTTCTTGCTGTGTACTT
TTCTCTCGTCTGGCAGCTGTTTCGCCGTTATTGTTAAAACCGGCTTAAGTTAGGTGTGTTTTCTACGACT
AGTGATGCCCCTACTAGAAGATGTGTGTTGCACAAATGTCCCTGAATAACCAATTTGAAGTGCAGATAGC
AGTAAACGTAAGCTAATATGAATATTATTTAACTGTAATGTTTTAATATCGCTGGACATTACTAATAAAC
CCACTATAAACACATGTACATATGTATGTTTTGGCATACAATGAGTAGTTGGGGAAAAAATGTGTAAAAG
CACCGTGACCATCACAGCATAAAGATAACCAGCTGAAGTATCGAATATGAGTAACCCCCAAATTGAATCA
CATGCCGCAACTGATAGGACCCATGGAAGTACACTCTTCATGGCGATATACAAGACACACACAAGCACGA
ACACCCAGTTGCGGAGGAAATTCTCCGTAAATGAAAACCCAATCGGCGAACAATTCATACCCATATATGG
TAAAAGTTTTGAACGCGACTTGAGAGCGGAGAGCATTGCGGCTGATAAGGTTTTAGCGCTAAGCGGGCTT
TATAAAACGGGCTGCGGGACCAGTTTTCATATCACTACCGTTTGAGTTCTTGTGCTGTGTGGATACTCCT
CCCGACACAAAGCCGCTCCATCAGCCAGCAGTCGTCTAATCCAGAGACCCCGGATCGGGGTACCAACATG
GTGAGCAAGGGCGAGGAGCTGTTCACCGGGGTGGTGCCCATCCTGGTCGAGCTGGACGGCGACGTAAACG
GCCACAAGTTCAGCGTGTCCGGCGAGGGCGAGGGCGATGCCACCTACGGCAAGCTGACCCTGAAGTTCAT
CTGCACCACCGGCAAGCTGCCCGTGCCCTGGCCCACCCTCGTGACCACCCTGACCTACGGCGTGCAGTGC
TTCAGCCGCTACCCCGACCACATGAAGCAGCACGACTTCTTCAAGTCCGCCATGCCCGAAGGCTACGTCC
AGGAGCGCACCATCTTCTTCAAGGACGACGGCAACTACAAGACCCGCGCCGAGGTGAAGTTCGAGGGCGA
CACCCTGGTGAACCGCATCGAGCTGAAGGGCATCGACTTCAAGGAGGACGGCAACATCCTGGGGCACAAG
CTGGAGTACAACTACAACAGCCACAACGTCTATATCATGGCCGACAAGCAGAAGAACGGCATCAAGGTGA
ACTTCAAGATCCGCCACAACATCGAGGACGGCAGCGTGCAGCTCGCCGACCACTACCAGCAGAACACCCC
CATCGGCGACGGCCCCGTGCTGCTGCCCGACAACCACTACCTGAGCACCCAGTCCGCCCTGAGCAAAGAC
CCCAACGAGAAGCGCGATCACATGGTCCTGCTGGAGTTCGTGACCGCCGCCGGGATCACTCTCGGCATGG
ACGAGCTGTACAAGCCAAGCTTGAATTCTGCAGATATCCAGCACAGTGGCGGCCGCTCGAGTATGAACGG
CCTGAGCAGCAATGATGATGCAGTCGAGTGCCCTTTGTGTATGGAGCCGCTTGAGGTGGACGATCTGACC
TTCTTTCCGTGTACCTGCGGATATCAGATTTGCCGATTCTGTTGGCATAGGATCCGCACTGATGAGAACA
AGCTGTGTCCGGCATGCCGAAAGGAGTATCCCGAGAATCCAGCTGACTTTAAGCCGCTGTCGCAGGAGGA
AATGATTGCCTTCAAGTCCCAGAAACGCCAAAGGGACCAACAACGAAAACAAAAGATCACCGAGAACCGC
AAACACTTGGCCAACGTTCGCGTTGTCCAAAAGAACTTGGTGTTCGTTGTGGGGCTACCACCACGACTTG
CTGATGCAGACATATTAAAGAAACACGAGTATTTCGGTAAATATGGGAAAATTCATAAAGTCGTTATAAA
TCCAAGTACCACGTATGCCGGGGTCCAGGGTCCATCTGCTTCTGCGTATGTCACATATGTTAATAACTCG
GATGCCTTGCGGGCCATTCAAAGCGTCAATAATATTATGATAGACGGTCGGCTTATAAAGACCAGCTTGT
AATTCGAAGGTAAGCCTATCCCTAACCCTCTCCTCGGTCTCGATTCTACGCGTACCGGTCATCATCACCA
TCACCATTGAGTTTAAACCCGCTGATCAGCCTCGACTGTGCCTTCTAAGGCCTGAGCTCGCTGATCAGCC
TCGATCGAGGATCCAGACATGATAAGATACATTGATGAGTTTGGACAAACCACAACTAGAATGCAGTGAA
AAAAATGCTTTATTTGTGAAATTTGTGATGCTATTGCTTTATTTGTAACCATTATAAGCTGCAATAAACA
AGTTAACAACAACAATTGCATTCATTTTATGTTTCAGGTTCAGGGGGAGGTGTGGGAGGTTTTTTAAAGC
AAGTAAAACCTCTACAAATGTGGTATGGCTGATTATGATCAGTCGACCGATGCCCTTGAGAGCCTTCAAC
CCAGTCAGCTCCTTCCGGTGGGCGCGGGGCATGACTATCGTCGCCGCACTTATGACTGTCTTCTTTATCA
TGCAACTCGTAGGACAGGTGCCGGCAGCGCTCTGGGTCATTTTCGGCGAGGACCGCTTTCGCTGGAGCGC
GACGATGATCGGCCTGTCGCTTGCGGTATTCGGAATCTTGCACGCCCTCGCTCAAGCCTTCGTCACTGGT
CCCGCCACCAAACGTTTCGGCGAGAAGCAGGCCATTATCGCCGGCATGGCGGCCGACGCGCTGGGCTACG
TCTTGCTGGCGTTCGCGACGCGAGGCTGGATGGCCTTCCCCATTATGATTCTTCTCGCTTCCGGCGGCAT
CGGGATGCCCGCGTTGCAGGCCATGCTGTCCAGGCAGGTAGATGACGACCATCAGGGACAGCTTCAAGGA
TCGCTCGCGGCTCTTACCAGCCAGCAAAAGGCCAGGAACCGTAAAAAGGCCGCGTTGCTGGCGTTTTTCC
ATAGGCTCCGCCCCCCTGACGAGCATCACAAAAATCGACGCTCAAGTCAGAGGTGGCGAAACCCGACAGG
ACTATAAAGATACCAGGCGTTTCCCCCTGGAAGCTCCCTCGTGCGCTCTCCTGTTCCGACCCTGCCGCTT
ACCGGATACCTGTCCGCCTTTCTCCCTTCGGGAAGCGTGGCGCTTTCTCAATGCTCACGCTGTAGGTATC
TCAGTTCGGTGTAGGTCGTTCGCTCCAAGCTGGGCTGTGTGCACGAACCCCCCGTTCAGCCCGACCGCTG
CGCCTTATCCGGTAACTATCGTCTTGAGTCCAACCCGGTAAGACACGACTTATCGCCACTGGCAGCAGCC
ACTGGTAACAGGATTAGCAGAGCGAGGTATGTAGGCGGTGCTACAGAGTTCTTGAAGTGGTGGCCTAACT
ACGGCTACACTAGAAGGACAGTATTTGGTATCTGCGCTCTGCTGAAGCCAGTTACCTTCGGAAAAAGAGT
TGGTAGCTCTTGATCCGGCAAACAAACCACCGCTGGTAGCGGTGGTTTTTTTGTTTGCAAGCAGCAGATT
ACGCGCAGAAAAAAAGGATCTCAAGAAGATCCTTTGATCTTTTCTACGGGGTCTGACGCTCAGTGGAACG
AAAACTCACGTTAAGGGATTTTGGTCATGAGATTATCAAAAAGGATCTTCACCTAGATCCTTTTAAATTA
AAAATGAAGTTTTAAATCAATCTAAAGTATATATGAGTAAACTTGGTCTGACAGTTACCAATGCTTAATC
AGTGAGGCACCTATCTCAGCGATCTGTCTATTTCGTTCATCCATAGTTGCCTGACTCCCCGTCGTGTAGA
TAACTACGATACGGGAGGGCTTACCATCTGGCCCCAGTGCTGCAATGATACCGCGAGACCCACGCTCACC
GGCTCCAGATTTATCAGCAATAAACCAGCCAGCCGGAAGGGCCGAGCGCAGAAGTGGTCCTGCAACTTTA
TCCGCCTCCATCCAGTCTATTAATTGTTGCCGGGAAGCTAGAGTAAGTAGTTCGCCAGTTAATAGTTTGC
GCAACGTTGTTGCCATTGCTGCAGGCATCGTGGTGTCACGCTCGTCGTTTGGTATGGCTTCATTCAGCTC
CGGTTCCCAACGATCAAGGCGAGTTACATGATCCCCCATGTTGTGCAAAAAAGCGGTTAGCTCCTTCGGT
CCTCCGATCGTTGTCAGAAGTAAGTTGGCCGCAGTGTTATCACTCATGGTTATGGCAGCACTGCATAATT
CTCTTACTGTCATGCCATCCGTAAGATGCTTTTCTGTGACTGGTGAGTACTCAACCAAGTCATTCTGAGA
ATAGTGTATGCGGCGACCGAGTTGCTCTTGCCCGGCGTCAACACGGGATAATACCGCGCCACATAGCAGA
ACTTTAAAAGTGCTCATCATTGGAAAACGTTCTTCGGGGCGAAAACTCTCAAGGATCTTACCGCTGTTGA
GATCCAGTTCGATGTAACCCACTCGTGCACCCAACTGATCTTCAGCATCTTTTACTTTCACCAGCGTTTC
TGGGTGAGCAAAAACAGGAAGGCAAAATGCCGCAAAAAAGGGAATAAGGGCGACACGGAAATGTTGAATA
CTCATACTCTTCCTTTTTCAATATTATTGAAGCATTTATCAGGGTTATTGTCTCATGAGCGGATACATAT
TTGAATGTATTTAGAAAAATAAACAAATAGGGGTTCCGCGCACATTTCCCCGAAAAGTGCCACCTGACGT
CTAAGAAACCATTATTATCATGACATTAACCTATAAAAATAGGCGTATCACGAGGCCCTTTCGT
